Addgene plasmid #74257: pKanCMV-mClover3-10aa-H2B
Purpose: Mammalian expression of N-terminal fusion of mClover3 to H2B
Depositing lab: Michael Lin. Depositing organization: Stanford University. Publication: Improving brightness and photostability of green and red fluorescent proteins for live cell imaging and FRET reporting. Bajar BT, Wang ES, Lam AJ, Kim BB, Jacobs CL, Howe ES, Davidson MW, Lin MZ, Chu J. Sci Rep. 2016 Feb 16;6:20889. doi: 10.1038/srep20889. PubMed 26879144.
Backbone
  Vector backbone: pKanCMV
  Backbone manufacturer: Michael Davidson Lab
  Backbone size w/o insert (bp): 3900
  Vector type: Mammalian Expression
  Selectable markers: none
Growth in bacteria
  Bacterial resistance: Kanamycin, 50 μg/mL
  Growth temperature: 37°C
  Growth strain: DH5alpha
  Copy number: High Copy
Gene/Insert
  Gene/Insert name: H2B
  Insert size (bp): 378
  Promoter: CMV
  Tag / fusion protein: mClover3 (N terminal on backbone)
  Cloning method: Restriction Enzyme; 5′ cloning site NheI (unknown if destroyed); 3′ cloning site BamHI (unknown if destroyed)
  Sequencing primers: 5′ pshuttle5; 3′ pM3
Terms and licenses: Academic/Nonprofit Terms; Industry Terms: Not Available to Industry
Depositor comments: The specific substitutions used in the development of mClover3 relative to its parent Clover are N149Y, G160C, and A206K.
How to cite: pKanCMV-mClover3-10aa-H2B was a gift from Michael Lin (Addgene plasmid # 74257 ; http://n2t.net/addgene:74257 ; RRID:Addgene_74257)
