[The description below was written by a language model from this plasmid's Addgene catalogue record and pLannotate feature annotations shown in this document.]
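Description:
pKanCMV-mClover3-10aa-H2B is a mammalian expression plasmid of about 5.0 kb built on the pKanCMV backbone. It has the layout of a classic fluorescent-protein fusion vector. It replicates in E. coli from a high-copy ColE1/pUC-type origin and is selected with kanamycin. Resistance comes from a Tn5 NeoR/KanR (aminoglycoside phosphotransferase) gene placed behind tandem bacterial (bla) and SV40 early promoters and followed by an HSV TK polyadenylation signal. This arrangement could in principle also support G418 selection in mammalian cells, although the catalogue entry lists no mammalian selectable marker. An f1 origin is also present. Short annotated fragments of ble, SV40 large T antigen and the bGH poly(A) signal appear to be backbone remnants rather than functional elements.

The expression cassette uses the human cytomegalovirus immediate-early enhancer and promoter to drive a single fusion open reading frame, terminated by an SV40 poly(A) signal. mClover3 lies at the N-terminus and is followed by human histone H2B (annotated as HIST1H2BJ, 378 bp). The gap between the two coding features is consistent with the 10-amino-acid linker indicated in the name. mClover3 is a monomeric green/yellow fluorescent protein derived from Aequorea victoria. It differs from its parent Clover by the substitutions N149Y, G160C and A206K and was developed for improved brightness and photostability. Because H2B is incorporated into nucleosomes, the fusion labels chromatin. This makes the construct suitable for live-cell imaging of nuclei and chromosomes in transfected mammalian cells, and for evaluating how mClover3 performs as a fusion tag.
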