Features (pLannotate 1.2.2; 14 found; start..end, strand, type, name):
     61..364     +  enhancer       CMV enhancer: human cytomegalovirus immediate early enhancer
    365..568     +  promoter       CMV promoter: human cytomegalovirus (CMV) immediate early promoter
    613..1329    +  CDS            mClover3: mClover3 is a basic (constitutively fluorescent) green/yellow fluorescent protein published in 2016, derived from Aequorea victoria. It is reported to be a rapidly-maturing monomer with high acid sensitivity.
   1360..1737    +  CDS            H2B: human histone H2B; HIST1H2BJ
   1760..1844    +  CDS            large T antigen (fragment): large T antigen from SV40 (simian virus 40)
   1867..1988    +  polyA_signal   SV40 poly(A) signal: SV40 polyadenylation signal
   2022..2450    -  rep_origin     f1 ori (sequence partly withheld): f1 bacteriophage origin of replication; arrow indicates direction of (+) strand synthesis
   2477..2581    +  promoter       AmpR promoter: bla
   2583..2940    +  promoter       SV40 promoter: SV40 enhancer and early promoter
   2975..3769    +  CDS            NeoR/KanR: aminoglycoside phosphotransferase from Tn5; aph(3')-II (or nptII); confers resistance to neomycin, kanamycin, and G418 (Geneticin®)
   3790..3942    +  CDS            ble (fragment): BLE_KLEPN - Experimental evidence at protein level: Swiss-Prot protein existence level 1. Binding protein with a strong affinity to the bleomycin family of antibiotics. Binds to CL990; an antimitotic-antibiotic compound. From Klebsiella pneumoniae.
   4001..4048    +  polyA_signal   HSV TK poly(A) signal: herpes simplex virus thymidine kinase polyadenylation signal (Cole and Stacy, 1985)
   4139..4155    -  polyA_signal   bGH poly(A) signal (fragment): bovine growth hormone polyadenylation signal
   4377..4965    +  rep_origin     ori: high-copy-number ColE1/pMB1/pBR322/pUC origin of replication
>Addgene plasmid #74257 | pKanCMV-mClover3-10aa-H2B | depositor full sequence | sequence record 152445 | Full plasmid sequence
TAGTTATTAATAGTAATCAATTACGGGGTCATTAGTTCATAGCCCATATATGGAGTTCCGCGTTACATAA
CTTACGGTAAATGGCCCGCCTGGCTGACCGCCCAACGACCCCCGCCCATTGACGTCAATAATGACGTATG
TTCCCATAGTAACGCCAATAGGGACTTTCCATTGACGTCAATGGGTGGAGTATTTACGGTAAACTGCCCA
CTTGGCAGTACATCAAGTGTATCATATGCCAAGTACGCCCCCTATTGACGTCAATGACGGTAAATGGCCC
GCCTGGCATTATGCCCAGTACATGACCTTATGGGACTTTCCTACTTGGCAGTACATCTACGTATTAGTCA
TCGCTATTACCATGGTGATGCGGTTTTGGCAGTACATCAATGGGCGTGGATAGCGGTTTGACTCACGGGG
ATTTCCAAGTCTCCACCCCATTGACGTCAATGGGAGTTTGTTTTGGCACCAAAATCAACGGGACTTTCCA
AAATGTCGTAACAACTCCGCCCCATTGACGCAAATGGGCGGTAGGCGTGTACGGTGGGAGGTCTATATAA
GCAGAGCTGGTTTAGTGAACCGTCAGATCCGCTAGCGCTACCGGTCGCCACCATGGTGAGCAAGGGCGAG
GAGCTGTTCACCGGGGTGGTGCCCATCCTGGTCGAGCTGGACGGCGACGTAAACGGCCACAAGTTCAGCG
TCCGCGGCGAGGGCGAGGGCGATGCCACCAACGGCAAGCTGACCCTGAAGTTCATCTGCACCACCGGCAA
GCTGCCCGTGCCCTGGCCCACCCTCGTGACCACCTTCGGCTACGGCGTGGCCTGCTTCAGCCGCTACCCC
GACCACATGAAGCAGCACGACTTCTTCAAGTCCGCCATGCCCGAAGGCTACGTCCAGGAGCGCACCATCT
CTTTCAAGGACGACGGTACCTACAAGACCCGCGCCGAGGTGAAGTTCGAGGGCGACACCCTGGTGAACCG
CATCGAGCTGAAGGGCATCGACTTCAAGGAGGACGGCAACATCCTGGGGCACAAGCTGGAGTACAACTTC
AACAGCCACTACGTCTATATCACGGCCGACAAGCAGAAGAACTGCATCAAGGCTAACTTCAAGATCCGCC
ACAACGTTGAGGACGGCAGCGTGCAGCTCGCCGACCACTACCAGCAGAACACCCCCATCGGCGACGGCCC
CGTGCTGCTGCCCGACAACCACTACCTGAGCCATCAGTCCAAGCTGAGCAAAGACCCCAACGAGAAGCGC
GATCACATGGTCCTGCTGGAGTTCGTGACCGCCGCCGGGATTACACATGGCATGGACGAGCTGTACAAGT
CCGGACTCAGATCTGGAGGCTCCGGAGGCCCAGAGCCAGCGAAGTCTGCTCCCGCCCCGAAAAAGGGCTC
CAAGAAGGCGGTGACTAAGGCGCAGAAGAAAGGCGGCAAGAAGCGCAAGCGCAGCCGCAAGGAGAGCTAT
TCCATCTATGTGTACAAGGTTCTGAAGCAGGTCCACCCTGACACCGGCATTTCGTCCAAGGCCATGGGCA
TCATGAATTCGTTTGTGAACGACATTTTCGAGCGCATCGCAGGTGAGGCTTCCCGCCTGGCGCATTACAA
CAAGCGCTCGACCATCACCTCCAGGGAGATCCAGACGGCCGTGCGCCTGCTGCTGCCTGGGGAGTTGGCC
AAGCACGCCGTGTCCGAGGGTACTAAGGCCATCACCAAGTACACCAGCGCTAAGTAAGGATCCACCGGAT
CTAGATAACTGATCATAATCAGCCATACCACATTTGTAGAGGTTTTACTTGCTTTAAAAAACCTCCCACA
CCTCCCCCTGAACCTGAAACATAAAATGAATGCAATTGTTGTTGTTAACTTGTTTATTGCAGCTTATAAT
GGTTACAAATAAAGCAATAGCATCACAAATTTCACAAATAAAGCATTTTTTTCACTGCATTCTAGTTGTG
GTTTGTCCAAACTCATCAATGTATCTTAACGCGTAAATTGTAAGCGTTAATATTTTGTTAAAATTCGCGT
TAAATTTTTGTTAAATCAGCTCATTTTTTAACCAATAGGCCGAAATCGGCAAAATCCCTTATAAATCAAA
AGAATAGACCGAGATAGGGT
[37 nt withheld, positions 2121-2157]
AAAGAACGTGGACTCCAACGTCAAAGG
[49 nt withheld, positions 2185-2233]
T
[91 nt withheld, positions 2235-2325]
G
[124 nt withheld, positions 2327-2450]
CAGGTGGCACTTTTCGGGGAAATGTGCGCGGAACCCCTATTTGTTTATTTTTCTAAATACATTCAAATAT
GTATCCGCTCATGAGACAATAACCCTGATAAATGCTTCAATAATATTGAAAAAGGAAGAGTCCTGAGGCG
GAAAGAACCAGCTGTGGAATGTGTGTCAGTTAGGGTGTGGAAAGTCCCCAGGCTCCCCAGCAGGCAGAAG
TATGCAAAGCATGCATCTCAATTAGTCAGCAACCAGGTGTGGAAAGTCCCCAGGCTCCCCAGCAGGCAGA
AGTATGCAAAGCATGCATCTCAATTAGTCAGCAACCATAGTCCCGCCCCTAACTCCGCCCATCCCGCCCC
TAACTCCGCCCAGTTCCGCCCATTCTCCGCCCCATGGCTGACTAATTTTTTTTATTTATGCAGAGGCCGA
GGCCGCCTCGGCCTCTGAGCTATTCCAGAAGTAGTGAGGAGGCTTTTTTGGAGGCCTAGGCTTTTGCAAA
GATCGATCAAGAGACAGGATGAGGATCGTTTCGCATGATTGAACAAGATGGATTGCACGCAGGTTCTCCG
GCCGCTTGGGTGGAGAGGCTATTCGGCTATGACTGGGCACAACAGACAATCGGCTGCTCTGATGCCGCCG
TGTTCCGGCTGTCAGCGCAGGGGCGCCCGGTTCTTTTTGTCAAGACCGACCTGTCCGGTGCCCTGAATGA
ACTGCAAGACGAGGCAGCGCGGCTATCGTGGCTGGCCACGACGGGCGTTCCTTGCGCAGCTGTGCTCGAC
GTTGTCACTGAAGCGGGAAGGGACTGGCTGCTATTGGGCGAAGTGCCGGGGCAGGATCTCCTGTCATCTC
ACCTTGCTCCTGCCGAGAAAGTATCCATCATGGCTGATGCAATGCGGCGGCTGCATACGCTTGATCCGGC
TACCTGCCCATTCGACCACCAAGCGAAACATCGCATCGAGCGAGCACGTACTCGGATGGAAGCCGGTCTT
GTCGATCAGGATGATCTGGACGAAGAGCATCAGGGGCTCGCGCCAGCCGAACTGTTCGCCAGGCTCAAGG
CGAGCATGCCCGACGGCGAGGATCTCGTCGTGACCCATGGCGATGCCTGCTTGCCGAATATCATGGTGGA
AAATGGCCGCTTTTCTGGATTCATCGACTGTGGCCGGCTGGGTGTGGCGGACCGCTATCAGGACATAGCG
TTGGCTACCCGTGATATTGCTGAAGAGCTTGGCGGCGAATGGGCTGACCGCTTCCTCGTGCTTTACGGTA
TCGCCGCTCCCGATTCGCAGCGCATCGCCTTCTATCGCCTTCTTGACGAGTTCTTCTGAGCGGGACTCTG
GGGTTCGAAATGACCGACCAAGCGACGCCCAACCTGCCATCACGAGATTTCGATTCCACCGCCGCCTTCT
ATGAAAGGTTGGGCTTCGGAATCGTTTTCCGGGACGCCGGCTGGATGATCCTCCAGCGCGGGGATCTCAT
GCTGGAGTTCTTCGCCCACCCTAGGGGGAGGCTAACTGAAACACGGAAGGAGACAATACCGGAAGGAACC
CGCGCTATGACGGCAATAAAAAGACAGAATAAAACGCACGGTGTTGGGTCGTTTGTTCATAAACGCGGGG
TTCGGTCCCAGGGCTGGCACTCTGTCGATACCCCACCGAGACCCCATTGGGGCCAATACGCCCGCGTTTC
TTCCTTTTCCCCACCCCACCCCCCAAGTTCGGGTGAAGGCCCAGGGCTCGCAGCCAACGTCGGGGCGGCA
GGCCCTGCCATAGCCTCAGGTTACTCATATATACTTTAGATTGATTTAAAACTTCATTTTTAATTTAAAA
GGATCTAGGTGAAGATCCTTTTTGATAATCTCATGACCAAAATCCCTTAACGTGAGTTTTCGTTCCACTG
AGCGTCAGACCCCGTAGAAAAGATCAAAGGATCTTCTTGAGATCCTTTTTTTCTGCGCGTAATCTGCTGC
TTGCAAACAAAAAAACCACCGCTACCAGCGGTGGTTTGTTTGCCGGATCAAGAGCTACCAACTCTTTTTC
CGAAGGTAACTGGCTTCAGCAGAGCGCAGATACCAAATACTGTCCTTCTAGTGTAGCCGTAGTTAGGCCA
CCACTTCAAGAACTCTGTAGCACCGCCTACATACCTCGCTCTGCTAATCCTGTTACCAGTGGCTGCTGCC
AGTGGCGATAAGTCGTGTCTTACCGGGTTGGACTCAAGACGATAGTTACCGGATAAGGCGCAGCGGTCGG
GCTGAACGGGGGGTTCGTGCACACAGCCCAGCTTGGAGCGAACGACCTACACCGAACTGAGATACCTACA
GCGTGAGCTATGAGAAAGCGCCACGCTTCCCGAAGGGAGAAAGGCGGACAGGTATCCGGTAAGCGGCAGG
GTCGGAACAGGAGAGCGCACGAGGGAGCTTCCAGGGGGAAACGCCTGGTATCTTTATAGTCCTGTCGGGT
TTCGCCACCTCTGACTTGAGCGTCGATTTTTGTGATGCTCGTCAGGGGGGCGGAGCCTATGGAAAAACGC
CAGCAACGCGGCCTTTTTACGGTTCCTGGCCTTTTGCTGGCCTTTTGCTCA
