>Addgene plasmid #74257 | pKanCMV-mClover3-10aa-H2B | addgene partial sequence | sequence record 141035 | CMV-F 5'-CGCAAATGGGCGGTAGGCGTG-3'
AGTGAACCGTCAGATCCGCTAGCGCTACCGGTCGCCACCATGGTGTCTAAGGGCGAGGAGCTGTTCACCG
GGGTGGTGCCCATCCTGGTCGAGCTGGACGGCGACGTAAACGGCCACAAGTTCAGCGTCCGCGGCGAGGG
CGAGGGCGATGCCACCAACGGCAAGCTGACCCTGAAGTTCATCTGCACCACCGGCAAGCTGCCCGTGCCC
TGGCCCACCCTCGTGACCACCTTCGGCTACGGCGTGGCCTGCTTCAGCCGCTACCCCGACCACATGAAGC
AGCACGACTTCTTCAAGTCCGCCATGCCCGAAGGCTACGTCCAGGAGCGCACCATCTCTTTCAAGGACGA
CGGTACCTACAAGACCCGCGCCGAGGTGAAGTTCGAGGGCGACACCCTGGTGAACCGCATCGAGCTGAAG
GGCATCGACTTCAAGGAGGACGGCAACATCCTGGGGCACAAGCTGGAGTACAACTTCAACAGCCACTACG
TCTATATCACGGCCGACAAGCAGAAGAACTGCATCAAGGCTAACTTCAAGATCCGCCACAACGTTGAGGA
CGGCAGCGTGCAGCTCGCCGACCACTACCAGCAGAACACCCCCATCGGCGACGGCCCCGTGCTGCTGCCC
GACAACCACTACCTGAGCCATCAGTCCAAGCTGAGCAAAGACCCCAACGAGAAGCGCGATCACATGGTCC
TGCTGGAGTTCGTGACCGCCGCCGGGATTACACATGGCATGGACGAGCTGTACAAGTCCGGACTCAGATC
TGGAGGCTCCGGAGGCCCAGAGCCAGCGAAGTCTGCTCCCGCCCCGAAAAAGGGCTCCAAGAAGGCGGTG
ACTAAGGCGCA
