>Addgene plasmid #74257 | pKanCMV-mClover3-10aa-H2B | addgene partial sequence | sequence record 141073 | EGFP-C 5'-CATGGTCCTGCTGGAGTTCGTG-3'
AGTCCGGACTCAGATCTGGAGGCTCCGGAGGCCCAGAGCCAGCGAAGTCTGCTCCCGCCCCGAAAAAGGG
CTCCAAGAAGGCGGTGACTAAGGCGCAGAAGAAAGGCGGCAAGAAGCGCAAGCGCAGCCGCAAGGAGAGC
TATTCCATCTATGTGTACAAGGTTCTGAAGCAGGTCCACCCTGACACCGGCATTTCGTCCAAGGCCATGG
GCATCATGAATTCGTTTGTGAACGACATTTTCGAGCGCATCGCAGGTGAGGCTTCCCGCCTGGCGCATTA
CAACAAGCGCTCGACCATCACCTCCAGGGAGATCCAGACGGCCGTGCGCCTGCTGCTGCCTGGGGAGTTG
GCCAAGCACGCCGTGTCCGAGGGTACTAAGGCCATCACCAAGTACACCAGCGCTAAGTAAGGATCCACCG
GATCTAGATAACTGATCATAATCAGCCATACCACATTTGTAGAGGTTTTACTTGCTTTAAAAAACCTCCC
ACACCTCCCCCTGAACCTGAAACATAAAATGAATGCAATTGTTGTTGTTAACTTGTTTATTGCAGCTTAT
AATGGTTACAAATAAAGCAATAGCATCACAAATTTCACAAATAAAGCATTTTTTTCACTGCATTCTAGTT
GTGGTTTGTCCAAACTCATCAATGTATCTTAACGCGTAAATTGTAAGCGTTAATATTTTGTTAAAATTCG
CGTTAAATTTTTGTTAAATCAGCTCATTTTTTAACCAATAGGCCGAAATCGGCAAAATCCCTTATAAATC
AAAAGAATAGACCGAGATAGGGT
[37 nt withheld, positions 794-830]
AAAGAACGTGGACTCCAACGTCAAAGGGCGA
